>Addgene plasmid #39364 | TAL2006 | depositor partial sequence | sequence record 49666 | TAL2006 sequence 824 bps
GAACCTGACCCCAGACCAGGTAGTCGCAATCGCGAACAATAATGGGGGAAAGCAAGCCCTGGAAACCGTG
CAAAGGTTGTTGCCGGTCCTTTGTCAAGACCACGGCCTTACACCGGAGCAAGTCGTGGCCATTGCAAATA
ATAACGGTGGCAAACAGGCTCTTGAGACGGTTCAGAGACTTCTCCCAGTTCTCTGTCAAGCCCACGGGCT
GACTCCCGATCAAGTTGTAGCGATTGCGTCGAACATTGGAGGGAAACAAGCATTGGAGACTGTCCAACGG
CTCCTTCCCGTGTTGTGTCAAGCCCACGGTTTGACGCCTGCACAAGTGGTCGCCATCGCCAACAACAACG
GCGGTAAGCAGGCGCTGGAAACAGTACAGCGCCTGCTGCCTGTACTGTGCCAGGATCATGGACTGACCCC
AGACCAGGTAGTCGCAATCGCGTCAAACGGAGGGGGAAAGCAAGCCCTGGAAACCGTGCAAAGGTTGTTG
CCGGTCCTTTGTCAAGACCACGGCCTTACACCGGAGCAAGTCGTGGCCATTGCAAGCAACATCGGTGGCA
AACAGGCTCTTGAGACGGTTCAGAGACTTCTCCCAGTTCTCTGTCAAGCCCACGGGCTGACTCCCGATCA
AGTTGTAGCGATTGCGTCGCATGACGGAGGGAAACAAGCATTGGAGACTGTCCAACGGCTCCTTCCCGTG
TTGTGTCAAGCCCACGGTTTGACGCCTGCACAAGTGGTCGCCATCGCCTCCAATATTGGCGGTAAGCAGG
CGCTGGAAACAGTACAGCGCCTGCTGCCTGTACTGTGCCAGGATCATGGACTGA
