>Addgene plasmid #39364 | TAL2006 | addgene partial sequence | sequence record 52690 | JDS-TALEN-F 5'-TAGGGGTCGGTAAACAGTGG-3'
TGTGGCGGGTGAGCTTAGGGGGCCTCCGCTCCAGCTCGACACCGGGCAGCTGCTGAAGATCGCGAAGAGA
GGGGGAGTAACAGCGGTAGAGGCAGTGCACGCCTGGCGCAATGCGCTCACCGGGGCCCCCTTGAACCTGA
CCCCAGACCAGGTAGTCGCAATCGCGAACAATAATGGGGGAAAGCAAGCCCTGGAAACCGTGCAAAGGTT
GTTGCCGGTCCTTTGTCAAGACCACGGCCTTACACCGGAGCAAGTCGTGGCCATTGCAAATAATAACGGT
GGCAAACAGGCTCTTGAGACGGTTCAGAGACTTCTCCCAGTTCTCTGTCAAGCCCACGGGCTGACTCCCG
ATCAAGTTGTAGCGATTGCGTCGAACATTGGAGGGAAACAAGCATTGGAGACTGTCCAACGGCTCCTTCC
CGTGTTGTGTCAAGCCCACGGTTTGACGCCTGCACAAGTGGTCGCCATCGCCAACAACAACGGCGGTAAG
CAGGCGCTGGAAACAGTACAGCGCCTGCTGCCTGTACTGTGCCAGGATCATGGACTGACCCCAGACCAGG
TAGTCGCAATCGCGTCAAACGGAGGGGGAAAGCAAGCCCTGGAAACCGTGCAAAGGTTGTTGCCGGTCCT
TTGTCAAGACCACGGCCTTACACCGGAGCAAGTCGTGGCCATTGCAAGCAACATCGGTGGCAAACAGGCT
CTTGAGACGGTTCAGAGACTTCTCCCAGTTCTCTGTCAAGCCCACGGGCTGACTCCCGATCAAGTTGTAG
CGATTGCGTCGCATGACGGAGGGAAACAAGCATTGGAGACTGTCCAACGGCTCCTTCCCGTGTTGTGTCA
AGCCCACGGTTTGACGCCTGCACAAGTGGTCGCCATCGCCTCCAATATTGGCGGTAAGCAGGCGCTGGAA
ACAGTACAGCGCCTGCTGCCTGTACTGTG
