[The description below was written by a language model from this plasmid's Addgene catalogue record.]
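Description:
TAL2006 is a mammalian expression plasmid encoding the left monomer of a TAL effector nuclease pair directed against the eGFP reporter gene (eGFP-TALEN-04-Left). It is built on the JDS70 backbone, a roughly 6.4 kb TALEN expression vector, into which an 824 bp array of TAL effector repeats was cloned through BsmBI sites. BsmBI is a type IIS enzyme, and both sites were destroyed during cloning, leaving the repeat array joined in frame to the flanking backbone-encoded sequences. The plasmid is maintained in E. coli as a high-copy construct under ampicillin selection. The record does not name the origin of replication, and no feature table is provided.

Expression is driven by the CMV promoter for transcription in mammalian cells. The vector type also lists T7, which suggests a T7 promoter is present that would allow in vitro transcription of the coding sequence. The backbone supplies an N-terminal 3X Flag epitope for detection and a C-terminal wild-type FokI nuclease domain, so the translated product is a Flag-tagged TALE–FokI fusion. The repeat array sets the DNA-binding specificity, here a short site within eGFP noted by the depositor. Because FokI cleaves only as a dimer, this left monomer is meant to be co-expressed with a matching right-hand TALEN that binds the opposite strand across a spacer, producing a double-strand break between the two half-sites. The construct comes from work on high-throughput FLASH assembly of TALENs, where eGFP-targeting nucleases can be scored by disruption of the reporter. The depositor cautions that the repetitive array is prone to recombination and recommends verifying the plasmid by diagnostic digest before use.
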