Addgene plasmid #39364: TAL2006
Depositing lab: Keith Joung. Depositing organization: Massachusetts General Hospital. Publication: FLASH assembly of TALENs for high-throughput genome editing. Reyon D, Tsai SQ, Khayter C, Foden JA, Sander JD, Joung JK. Nat Biotechnol. 2012 Apr 8. doi: 10.1038/nbt.2170. PubMed 22484455.
Backbone
  Vector backbone: JDS70
  Backbone manufacturer: Joung lab (Addgene Plasmid # 32285)
  Backbone size w/o insert (bp): 6447
  Vector type: Mammalian Expression ; T7
Growth in bacteria
  Bacterial resistance: Ampicillin, 100 μg/mL
  Growth temperature: 37°C
  Growth strain: XL1 Blue
  Copy number: High Copy
Gene/Insert
  Gene/Insert name: eGFP-TALEN-04-Left
  Species: H. sapiens (human)
  Insert size (bp): 824
  Promoter: CMV
  Tag / fusion protein: 3X Flag (N terminal on backbone); WT FOKI (C terminal on backbone)
  Cloning method: Restriction Enzyme; 5′ cloning site BsmBI (destroyed during cloning); 3′ cloning site BsmBI (destroyed during cloning)
  Sequencing primers: 5′ CMV-F
Terms and licenses: Academic/Nonprofit Terms; Industry Terms: Not Available to Industry
Depositor comments: Target binding site: TGGAGTACAA To reduce the chance of recombination in this plasmid, do not grow in liquid culture for more than 12-14 hours. It is strongly recommended that users perform a diagnostic digest to verify this plasmid prior to use. For example, a double digest of the plasmid with BamHI and KpnI should result in two bands at 1.5kb and 5.8kb
How to cite: TAL2006 was a gift from Keith Joung (Addgene plasmid # 39364 ; http://n2t.net/addgene:39364 ; RRID:Addgene_39364)
